>Addgene plasmid #206869 | pET-tTALE-mKO2-15b | addgene full sequence | sequence record 410300 | Addgene NGS Result
TTCTTGAAGACGAAAGGGCCTCGTGATACGCCTATTTTTATAGGTTAATGTCATGATAATAATGGTTTCT
TAGACGTCAGGTGGCACTTTTCGGGGAAATGTGCGCGGAACCCCTATTTGTTTATTTTTCTAAATACATT
CAAATATGTATCCGCTCATGAGACAATAACCCTGATAAATGCTTCAATAATATTGAAAAAGGAAGAGTAT
GAGTATTCAACATTTCCGTGTCGCCCTTATTCCCTTTTTTGCGGCATTTTGCCTTCCTGTTTTTGCTCAC
CCAGAAACGCTGGTGAAAGTAAAAGATGCTGAAGATCAGTTGGGTGCACGAGTGGGTTACATCGAACTGG
ATCTCAACAGCGGTAAGATCCTTGAGAGTTTTCGCCCCGAAGAACGTTTTCCAATGATGAGCACTTTTAA
AGTTCTGCTATGTGGCGCTGTATTATCCCGTGTTGACGCCGGGCAAGAGCAACTCGGTCGCCGCATACAC
TATTCTCAGAATGACTTGGTTGAGTACTCACCAGTCACAGAAAAGCATCTTACGGATGGCATGACAGTAA
GAGAATTATGCAGTGCTGCCATAACCATGAGTGATAACACTGCGGCCAACTTACTTCTGACAACGATCGG
AGGACCGAAGGAGCTAACCGCTTTTTTGCACAACATGGGGGATCATGTAACTCGCCTTGATCGTTGGGAA
CCGGAGCTGAATGAAGCCATACCAAACGACGAGCGTGACACCACGATGCCTGCAGCAATGGCAACAACGT
TGCGCAAACTATTAACTGGCGAACTACTTACTCTAGCTTCCCGGCAACAATTAATAGACTGGATGGAGGC
GGATAAAGTTGCAGGACCACTTCTGCGCTCGGCCCTTCCGGCTGGCTGGTTTATTGCTGATAAATCTGGA
GCCGGTGAGCGTGGGTCTCGCGGTATCATTGCAGCACTGGGGCCAGATGGTAAGCCCTCCCGTATCGTAG
TTATCTACACGACGGGGAGTCAGGCAACTATGGATGAACGAAATAGACAGATCGCTGAGATAGGTGCCTC
ACTGATTAAGCATTGGTAACTGTCAGACCAAGTTTACTCATATATACTTTAGATTGATTTAAAACTTCAT
TTTTAATTTAAAAGGATCTAGGTGAAGATCCTTTTTGATAATCTCATGACCAAAATCCCTTAACGTGAGT
TTTCGTTCCACTGAGCGTCAGACCCCGTAGAAAAGATCAAAGGATCTTCTTGAGATCCTTTTTTTCTGCG
CGTAATCTGCTGCTTGCAAACAAAAAAACCACCGCTACCAGCGGTGGTTTGTTTGCCGGATCAAGAGCTA
CCAACTCTTTTTCCGAAGGTAACTGGCTTCAGCAGAGCGCAGATACCAAATACTGTCCTTCTAGTGTAGC
CGTAGTTAGGCCACCACTTCAAGAACTCTGTAGCACCGCCTACATACCTCGCTCTGCTAATCCTGTTACC
AGTGGCTGCTGCCAGTGGCGATAAGTCGTGTCTTACCGGGTTGGACTCAAGACGATAGTTACCGGATAAG
GCGCAGCGGTCGGGCTGAACGGGGGGTTCGTGCACACAGCCCAGCTTGGAGCGAACGACCTACACCGAAC
TGAGATACCTACAGCGTGAGCTATGAGAAAGCGCCACGCTTCCCGAAGGGAGAAAGGCGGACAGGTATCC
GGTAAGCGGCAGGGTCGGAACAGGAGAGCGCACGAGGGAGCTTCCAGGGGGAAACGCCTGGTATCTTTAT
AGTCCTGTCGGGTTTCGCCACCTCTGACTTGAGCGTCGATTTTTGTGATGCTCGTCAGGGGGGCGGAGCC
TATGGAAAAACGCCAGCAACGCGGCCTTTTTACGGTTCCTGGCCTTTTGCTGGCCTTTTGCTCACATGTT
CTTTCCTGCGTTATCCCCTGATTCTGTGGATAACCGTATTACCGCCTTTGAGTGAGCTGATACCGCTCGC
CGCAGCCGAACGACCGAGCGCAGCGAGTCAGTGAGCGAGGAAGCGGAAGAGCGCCTGATGCGGTATTTTC
TCCTTACGCATCTGTGCGGTATTTCACACCGCAATGGTGCACTCTCAGTACAATCTGCTCTGATGCCGCA
TAGTTAAGCCAGTATACACTCCGCTATCGCTACGTGACTGGGTCATGGCTGCGCCCCGACACCCGCCAAC
ACCCGCTGACGCGCCCTGACGGGCTTGTCTGCTCCCGGCATCCGCTTACAGACAAGCTGTGACCGTCTCC
GGGAGCTGCATGTGTCAGAGGTTTTCACCGTCATCACCGAAACGCGCGAGGCAGCTGCGGTAAAGCTCAT
CAGCGTGGTCGTGAAGCGATTCACAGATGTCTGCCTGTTCATCCGCGTCCAGCTCGTTGAGTTTCTCCAG
AAGCGTTAATGTCTGGCTTCTGATAAAGCGGGCCATGTTAAGGGCGGTTTTTTCCTGTTTGGTCACTGAT
GCCTCCGTGTAAGGGGGATTTCTGTTCATGGGGGTAATGATACCGATGAAACGAGAGAGGATGCTCACGA
TACGGGTTACTGATGATGAACATGCCCGGTTACTGGAACGTTGTGAGGGTAAACAACTGGCGGTATGGAT
GCGGCGGGACCAGAGAAAAATCACTCAGGGTCAATGCCAGCGCTTCGTTAATACAGATGTAGGTGTTCCA
CAGGGTAGCCAGCAGCATCCTGCGATGCAGATCCGGAACATAATGGTGCAGGGCGCTGACTTCCGCGTTT
CCAGACTTTACGAAACACGGAAACCGAAGACCATTCATGTTGTTGCTCAGGTCGCAGACGTTTTGCAGCA
GCAGTCGCTTCACGTTCGCTCGCGTATCGGTGATTCATTCTGCTAACCAGTAAGGCAACCCCGCCAGCCT
AGCCGGGTCCTCAACGACAGGAGCACGATCATGCGCACCCGTGGCCAGGACCCAACGCTGCCCGAGATGC
GCCGCGTGCGGCTGCTGGAGATGGCGGACGCGATGGATATGTTCTGCCAAGGGTTGGTTTGCGCATTCAC
AGTTCTCCGCAAGAATTGATTGGCTCCAATTCTTGGAGTGGTGAATCCGTTAGCGAGGTGCCGCCGGCTT
CCATTCAGGTCGAGGTGGCCCGGCTCCATGCACCGCGACGCAACGCGGGGAGGCAGACAAGGTATAGGGC
GGCGCCTACAATCCATGCCAACCCGTTCCATGTGCTCGCCGAGGCGGCATAAATCGCCGTGACGATCAGC
GGTCCAATGATCGAAGTTAGGCTGGTAAGAGCCGCGAGCGATCCTTGAAGCTGTCCCTGATGGTCGTCAT
CTACCTGCCTGGACAGCATGGCCTGCAACGCGGGCATCCCGATGCCGCCGGAAGCGAGAAGAATCATAAT
GGGGAAGGCCATCCAGCCTCGCGTCGCGAACGCCAGCAAGACGTAGCCCAGCGCGTCGGCCGCCATGCCG
GCGATAATGGCCTGCTTCTCGCCGAAACGTTTGGTGGCGGGACCAGTGACGAAGGCTTGAGCGAGGGCGT
GCAAGATTCCGAATACCGCAAGCGACAGGCCGATCATCGTCGCGCTCCAGCGAAAGCGGTCCTCGCCGAA
AATGACCCAGAGCGCTGCCGGCACCTGTCCTACGAGTTGCATGATAAAGAAGACAGTCATAAGTGCGGCG
ACGATAGTCATGCCCCGCGCCCACCGGAAGGAGCTGACTGGGTTGAAGGCTCTCAAGGGCATCGGTCGAG
ATCCCGGTGCCTAATGAGTGAGCTAACTTACATTAATTGCGTTGCGCTCACTGCCCGCTTTCCAGTCGGG
AAACCTGTCGTGCCAGCTGCATTAATGAATCGGCCAACGCGCGGGGAGAGGCGGTTTGCGTATTGGGCGC
CAGGGTGGTTTTTCTTTTCACCAGTGAGACGGGCAACAGCTGATTGCCCTTCACCGCCTGGCCCTGAGAG
AGTTGCAGCAAGCGGTCCACGCTGGTTTGCCCCAGCAGGCGAAAATCCTGTTTGATGGTGGTTAACGGCG
GGATATAACATGAGCTGTCTTCGGTATCGTCGTATCCCACTACCGAGATATCCGCACCAACGCGCAGCCC
GGACTCGGTAATGGCGCGCATTGCGCCCAGCGCCATCTGATCGTTGGCAACCAGCATCGCAGTGGGAACG
ATGCCCTCATTCAGCATTTGCATGGTTTGTTGAAAACCGGACATGGCACTCCAGTCGCCTTCCCGTTCCG
CTATCGGCTGAATTTGATTGCGAGTGAGATATTTATGCCAGCCAGCCAGACGCAGACGCGCCGAGACAGA
ACTTAATGGGCCCGCTAACAGCGCGATTTGCTGGTGACCCAATGCGACCAGATGCTCCACGCCCAGTCGC
GTACCGTCTTCATGGGAGAAAATAATACTGTTGATGGGTGTCTGGTCAGAGACATCAAGAAATAACGCCG
GAACATTAGTGCAGGCAGCTTCCACAGCAATGGCATCCTGGTCATCCAGCGGATAGTTAATGATCAGCCC
ACTGACGCGTTGCGCGAGAAGATTGTGCACCGCCGCTTTACAGGCTTCGACGCCGCTTCGTTCTACCATC
GACACCACCACGCTGGCACCCAGTTGATCGGCGCGAGATTTAATCGCCGCGACAATTTGCGACGGCGCGT
GCAGGGCCAGACTGGAGGTGGCAACGCCAATCAGCAACGACTGTTTGCCCGCCAGTTGTTGTGCCACGCG
GTTGGGAATGTAATTCAGCTCCGCCATCGCCGCTTCCACTTTTTCCCGCGTTTTCGCAGAAACGTGGCTG
GCCTGGTTCACCACGCGGGAAACGGTCTGATAAGAGACACCGGCATACTCTGCGACATCGTATAACGTTA
CTGGTTTCACATTCACCACCCTGAATTGACTCTCTTCCGGGCGCTATCATGCCATACCGCGAAAGGTTTT
GCGCCATTCGATGGTGTCCGGGATCTCGACGCTCTCCCTTATGCGACTCCTGCATTAGGAAGCAGCCCAG
TAGTAGGTTGAGGCCGTTGAGCACCGCCGCCGCAAGGAATGGTGCATGCAAGGAGATGGCGCCCAACAGT
CCCCCGGCCACGGGGCCTGCCACCATACCCACGCCGAAACAAGCGCTCATGAGCCCGAAGTGGCGAGCCC
GATCTTCCCCATCGGTGATGTCGGCGATATAGGCGCCAGCAACCGCACCTGTGGCGCCGGTGATGCCGGC
CACGATGCGTCCGGCGTAGAGGATCGAGATCTCGATCCCGCGAAATTAATACGACTCACTATAGGGGAAT
TGTGAGCGGATAACAATTCCCCTCTAGAAATAATTTTGTTTAACTTTAAGAAGGAGATATACCATGGGCA
GCAGCCATCATCATCATCATCACAGCAGCGGCCTGGTGCCGCGCGGCAGCCATATGGATCTACGCACGCT
CGGCTACAGCCAGCAGCAACAGGAGAAGATCAAACCGAAGGTTCGTTCGACAGTGGCGCAGCACCACGAG
GCACTGGTCGGCCATGGGTTTACACACGCGCACATCGTTGCGCTCAGCCAACACCCGGCAGCGTTAGGGA
CCGTCGCTGTCAAGTATCAGGACATGATCGCAGCGTTGCCAGAGGCGACACACGAAGCGATCGTTGGCGT
CGGCAAACAGTGGTCCGGCGCACGCGCTCTGGAGGCCTTGCTCACGGTGGCGGGAGAGTTGAGAGGTCCA
CCGTTACAGTTGGACACAGGCCAACTTCTCAAGATTGCAAAACGTGGCGGCGTGACCGCAGTGGAGGCAG
TGCATGCATGGCGCAATGCACTGACGGGTGCCCCCCTGAACCTGACTCCAGCACAGGTGGTGGCTATTGC
CTCCAATAATGGGGGAAAACAGGCTCTCGAAACAGTTCAAAGACTTCTGCCTGTCTTGTGCCAAGATCAT
GGACTTACACCCGCACAAGTCGTTGCAATCGCTAGCAATGGCGGTGGGAAGCAAGCCCTGGAGACAGTTC
AAAGGCTCCTTCCAGTCCTGTGTCAGGCACACGGGCTTACCCCTGATCAAGTGGTCGCAATTGCCTCACA
TGACGGCGGGAAACAGGCATTGGAAACTGTGCAGCGCCTGCTCCCCGTTCTTTGCCAGGATCATGGGTTG
ACACCTGCACAAGTTGTTGCAATTGCAAGCAACGGCGGCGGAAAACAGGCACTGGAAACTGTGCAAAGAC
TCCTGCCAGTTTTGTGCCAGGCTCATGGCCTGACTCCAGACCAGGTCGTTGCTATTGCCAGCAATAACGG
AGGTAAGCAAGCATTGGAGACTGTTCAGCGGCTCCTCCCTGTCCTCTGTCAGGCCCACGGGCTGACTCCT
GCACAGGTGGTGGCCATCGCTTCAAACGGGGGGGGGAAGCAAGCCCTCGAAACTGTTCAACGGTTGTTGC
CTGTTTTGTGTCAGGATCATGGGGGCGGCTCTGGCGGCCCCGGGATGGTGAGTGTGATTAAACCAGAGAT
GAAGATGAGGTACTACATGGACGGCTCCGTCAATGGGCATGAGTTCACAATTGAAGGTGAAGGCACAGGC
AGACCTTACGAGGGACATCAAGAGATGACACTACGCGTCACAATGGCCGAGGGCGGGCCAATGCCTTTCG
CGTTTGACTTAGTGTCGCACGTGTTCTGTTACGGCCACAGAGTATTTACTAAATATCCAGAAGAGATACC
AGACTATTTCAAACAAGCATTTCCTGAAGGCCTGTCATGGGAAAGGTCGTTGGAGTTCGAAGATGGTGGG
TCCGCTTCAGTCAGTGCGCATATAAGCCTTAGAGGAAACACCTTCTACCACAAATCCAAATTTACTGGGG
TTAACTTTCCTGCCGATGGTCCTATCATGCAAAACCAAAGTGTTGATTGGGAGCCATCAACCGAGAAAAT
TACTGCCAGCGACGGAGTTCTGAAGGGTGATGTTACGATGTACCTAAAACTTGAAGGAGGCGGCAATCAC
AAATGCCAAATGAAGACTACTTACAAGGCGGCAAAAGAGATTCTTGAAATGCCAGGAGACCATTACATCG
GCCATCGCCTCGTCAGGAAAACCGAAGGCAACATTACTGAGCAGGTAGAAGATGCAGTAGCTCATAGCTA
AGGATCCGGCTGCTAACAAAGCCCGAAAGGAAGCTGAGTTGGCTGCTGCCACCGCTGAGCAATAACTAGC
ATAACCCCTTGGGGCCTCTAAACGGGTCTTGAGGGGTTTTTTGCTGAAAGGAGGAACTATATCCGGATAT
CCCGCAAGAGGCCCGGCAGTACCGGCATAACCAAGCCTATGCCTACAGCATCCAGGGTGACGGTGCCGAG
GATGACGATGAGCGCATTGTTAGATTTCATACACGGTGCCTGACTGCGTTAGCAATTTAACTGTGATAAA
CTACCGCATTAAAGCTTATCGATGATAAGCTGTCAAACATGAGAA
Features (pLannotate 1.2.2; 22 found; start..end, strand, type, name):
    104..208     +  promoter       AmpR promoter: bla
    209..1066    +  CDS            bla: BLAT_ECOLX - Experimental evidence at protein level: Swiss-Prot protein existence level 1. TEM-type are the most prevalent beta-lactamases in enterobacteria; they hydrolyze the beta-lactam bond in susceptible beta-lactam antibiotics, thus conferring resistance to penicillins and cephalosporins. TEM-3 and TEM-4 are capable of hydrolyzing cefotaxime and ceftazidime. TEM-5 is capable of hydrolyzing ceftazidime. TEM-6 is capable of hydrolyzing ceftazidime and aztreonam. TEM-8/CAZ-2, TEM- 16/CAZ-7 and TEM-24/CAZ-6 are markedly active against ceftazidime. IRT- 4 shows resistance to beta-lactamase in
   1240..1828    +  rep_origin     ori: high-copy-number ColE1/pMB1/pBR322/pUC origin of replication
   2014..2153    -  misc_feature   bom: basis of mobility region from pBR322
   2255..2446    -  CDS            rop: Rop protein, which maintains plasmids at low copy number; rop
   2463..2843    +  CDS            YPB1_ECOLX: Protein predicted: Swiss-Prot protein existence level 4. From Escherichia coli.
   3085..3709    -  CDS            TcR (fragment): tetracycline efflux protein; tet; confers resistance to tetracycline
   3724..3745    -  protein_bind   CAP binding site: CAP binding activates transcription in the presence of cAMP. E. coli catabolite activator protein
   3758..4840    -  CDS            lacI: lac repressor; lacI; The lac repressor binds to the lac operator to inhibit transcription in E. coli. This inhibition can be relieved by adding lactose or isopropyl-β-D-thiogalactopyranoside (IPTG).
   4841..4918    -  promoter       lacI promoter: lacI
   4926..5205    -  CDS            TcR (fragment): tetracycline efflux protein; tet; confers resistance to tetracycline
   5227..5245    +  promoter       T7 promoter: promoter for bacteriophage T7 RNA polymerase
   5246..5270    +  protein_bind   lac operator: The lac repressor binds to the lac operator to inhibit transcription in E. coli. This inhibition can be relieved by adding lactose or isopropyl-β-D-thiogalactopyranoside (IPTG). lac repressor encoded by lacI
   5285..5307    +  RBS            RBS: efficient ribosome binding site from bacteriophage T7 gene 10 (Olins and Rangwala, 1989)
   5326..5342    +  CDS            capTEV™ (fragment): composite tag for in vivo biotinylation, TEV protease cleavage, and 6xHis tagging
   5353..5370    +  CDS            thrombin site: thrombin recognition and cleavage site
   5368..5883    +  CDS            avrBs3 (fragment): AVRB3_XANEU - Experimental evidence at protein level: Swiss-Prot protein existence level 1. Avirulence protein. Acts as a transcription factor in C.annuum plants. In susceptible plants lacking the Bs3 resistance gene induces expression of a number of genes, including genes homologous to a family of auxin-induced genes, alpha-expansin genes, pectate lyase, anthocyanidin glucoside rhamnosyl transferase and at least one transcription factor, UPA20. Their expression leads to plant hypertrophy in mesophyll cells, probably mainly mediated by UPA20 (PubMed:17962565). In resistant plants induces the h
   6415..7068    +  CDS            mKO2: mKO2 is a basic (constitutively fluorescent) orange fluorescent protein published in 2008, derived from Verrillofungia concinna. It has moderate acid sensitivity.
   7079..7128    +  CDS            SET1 (fragment): solubility-enhancement tag derived from T7 phage gene 10B
   7136..7183    +  terminator     T7 terminator: transcription terminator for bacteriophage T7 RNA polymerase
   7206..7310    -  CDS            TcR (fragment): tetracycline efflux protein; tet; confers resistance to tetracycline
   7358..7386    -  promoter       tet promoter: E. coli promoter for tetracycline efflux protein gene
