[The description below was written by a language model from this plasmid's Addgene catalogue record and pLannotate feature annotations shown in this document.]
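Description:
pET-tTALE-mKO2-15b is a bacterial expression plasmid built on the Novagen pET-15b backbone and made to produce a fusion of a truncated TALE DNA-binding module (listed as a 7-mer tTALE) with the orange fluorescent protein mKO2. It replicates in E. coli from a pBR322-type ColE1 origin, accompanied by the bom mobility region and the rop gene, which holds copy number down. Selection is by ampicillin through the bla beta-lactamase gene and its own promoter. The tetracycline-resistance fragments and tet promoter picked up by the annotation are non-functional pBR322 remnants that flank the expression region, not a second marker.

The insert was cloned between NdeI and BamHI and sits under the T7 promoter with an adjacent lac operator and the T7 gene 10 ribosome binding site. The plasmid-borne lacI gene supplies repressor, so expression needs a host that provides T7 RNA polymerase and is induced with IPTG. Upstream of the insert, the annotation shows a short His-tag-type match followed by a thrombin cleavage site, consistent with the N-terminal purification tag of pET-15b. The open reading frame then runs into a segment matching the Xanthomonas TAL effector AvrBs3, passes through an unannotated stretch, and continues into mKO2, with the T7 terminator downstream. A short match to a T7 gene 10-derived tag just before the terminator is probably backbone sequence.

The associated publication concerns fluorescent-protein-based DNA staining dyes, so the purified protein is presumably used as a DNA-binding fluorescent stain. The catalogue's total vector size repeats the 1,776 bp insert size and appears to be an entry error, since the sequenced record is 7,395 nt.
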