Addgene plasmid #206869: pET-tTALE-mKO2-15b
Purpose: Express tTALE-mKO2
Depositing lab: Kyubong Jo. Depositing organization: Sogang University. Publication: 21 Fluorescent Protein-Based DNA Staining Dyes. Kim YT, Oh H, Seo MJ, Lee DH, Shin J, Bong S, Heo S, Hapsari ND, Jo K. Molecules. 2022 Aug 17;27(16):5248. doi: 10.3390/molecules27165248. PubMed 36014487.
Backbone
  Vector backbone: pET-15b
  Backbone manufacturer: Novagen
  Backbone size w/o insert (bp): 5625
  Total vector size (bp): 1776
  Vector type: Bacterial Expression
Growth in bacteria
  Bacterial resistance: Ampicillin, 100 μg/mL
  Growth temperature: 37°C
  Growth strain: DH5alpha
  Copy number: Unknown
Gene/Insert
  Gene/Insert name: 7-mer tTALE-mKO2
  Insert size (bp): 1776
  Promoter: T7 promoter
  Cloning method: Restriction Enzyme; 5′ cloning site NdeI (unknown if destroyed); 3′ cloning site BamHI (unknown if destroyed)
  Sequencing primers: 5′ T7 promoter; 3′ T7 terminator
Terms and licenses: Academic/Nonprofit Terms; Industry Terms: Not Available to Industry
How to cite: pET-tTALE-mKO2-15b was a gift from Kyubong Jo (Addgene plasmid # 206869 ; http://n2t.net/addgene:206869 ; RRID:Addgene_206869)
